Addgene plasmid #202174: pL0_EF-vapol
Purpose: Level 0 plasmid containing a terminator sequence from gene 47434 from Phaeodactylum tricornutum with EF overhangs used to build a level 1 construct.
Depositing lab: Christopher Dupont. Depositing organization: J. Craig Venter Institute (JCVI). Publication: Universal loop assembly: open, efficient and cross-kingdom DNA fabrication. Pollak B, Matute T, Nunez I, Cerda A, Lopez C, Vargas V, Kan A, Bielinski V, von Dassow P, Dupont CL, Federici F. Synth Biol (Oxf). 2020;5(1):ysaa001. doi: 10.1093/synbio/ysaa001. Epub 2020 Feb 5. PubMed 32161816.
Backbone
  Vector backbone: pL0R
  Vector type: Synthetic Biology
Growth in bacteria
  Bacterial resistance: Spectinomycin, 50 μg/mL
  Growth temperature: 37°C
  Growth strain: DH5alpha
  Copy number: High Copy
Gene/Insert
  Gene/Insert name: vapol terminator
  Species: Phaeodactylum tricornutum
  Insert size (bp): 508
  Mutation: None
  Cloning method: Gibson Cloning
How to cite: pL0_EF-vapol was a gift from Christopher Dupont (Addgene plasmid # 202174 ; http://n2t.net/addgene:202174 ; RRID:Addgene_202174)
