[The description below was written by a language model from this plasmid's Addgene catalogue record and pLannotate feature annotations shown in this document.]
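Description:
pL0_EF-vapol is a small (about 2.6 kb) Level 0 part plasmid for the Universal Loop assembly system, a hierarchical synthetic-biology cloning scheme in which basic DNA parts are stored individually and then combined into transcription units. It is built on the pL0R backbone and is maintained in E. coli at high copy through a ColE1/pUC-type origin of replication. Selection relies on the aadA aminoglycoside adenylyltransferase gene, which confers spectinomycin (and streptomycin) resistance. The automated annotation also picks up a short remnant of the pUC18/19 multiple cloning site and a small fragment resembling the Tn5 transposase coding sequence. The latter is only a partial match next to the resistance cassette and should not be read as a functional transposase.

The payload is a 508 bp, unmutated terminator sequence, named vapol, taken from gene 47434 of the diatom Phaeodactylum tricornutum and introduced into the backbone by Gibson cloning. The feature table does not annotate the terminator itself, which is expected for a non-model diatom regulatory element that is absent from standard feature databases. It presumably lies in the unannotated portion of the sequence. The part is flanked by the "E" and "F" overhangs of the assembly syntax, so that on release from the Level 0 vector it ligates in a defined position and order with other parts. In such standards, terminators occupy the 3' end of a transcription unit, downstream of promoter and coding-sequence parts. The plasmid has no expression function of its own. It serves as a reusable terminator module for building Level 1 constructs, and given the source of the part it is most naturally used for gene expression in P. tricornutum.
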