Features (pLannotate 1.2.2; 4 found; start..end, strand, type, name):
    229..261     +  misc_feature   MCS (fragment): pUC18/19 multiple cloning site
    262..378     +  CDS            tnpA (fragment): TN5P_ECOLX - Also known as tnp. Experimental evidence at protein level: Swiss-Prot protein existence level 1. Mediates transposition of transposon Tn5 by a 'cut and paste' mechanism. First, the monomeric transposase binds the 19 bp inverted DNA repeats flanking the transposon. Then, dimerization of the DNA- bound transposase creates a synaptic DNA complex. After nicking of the first DNA strand, excision of the transposon proceeds through a series of intermediates. The transposase then mediates the insertion of the transposon at a new site by strand transfer. The activity of the wild- type tran
    410..1198    +  CDS            aadA: S3AD_ECOLX - Experimental evidence at protein level: Swiss-Prot protein existence level 1. Mediates bacterial resistance to the antibiotics streptomycin and spectinomycin. From Escherichia coli.
   1292..1880    +  rep_origin     ori: high-copy-number ColE1/pMB1/pBR322/pUC origin of replication
>Addgene plasmid #202174 | pL0_EF-vapol | addgene full sequence | sequence record 405690 | Addgene NGS Result
GGATGCGAGTAATGAGCTCGGCACAAAATCACCACTCGATACAGGCAGCCCATCAGTCCGGGACGGCGTC
AGCGGGAGAGCCGTTGTAAGGCGGCAGACTTTGCTCATGTTACCGATGCTATTCGGAAGAACGGCAACTA
AGCTGCCGGGTTTGAAACACGGATGATCTCGCGGAGGGTAGCATGTTGATTGTAACGATGACAGAGCGTT
GCTGCCTGTGATCACCGCTCCTCTAGAGTCGACTTGCAGGCATGCAAGCTTAGCAAGCGAACCGGAATTG
CCAGCTGGGGCGCCCTCTGGTAAGGTTGGGAAGCCCTGCAAAGTAAACTGGATGGCTTTCTTGCCGCCAA
GGATCTGATGGCGCAGGGGATCAATATCTGATCAAGAGACAGGATGAGGATCGTTTCGCATGAGGGAAGC
GGTGATCGCCGAAGTATCGACTCAACTATCAGAGGTAGTTGGCGTCATCGAGCGCCATCTCGAACCGACG
TTGCTGGCCGTACATTTGTACGGCTCCGCAGTGGATGGCGGCCTGAAGCCACACAGTGATATTGATTTGC
TGGTTACGGTGACCGTAAGGCTTGATGAAACAACGCGGCGAGCTTTGATCAACGACCTTTTGGAAACTTC
GGCTTCCCCTGGAGAGAGTGAGATTCTCCGCGCTGTAGAAGTCACCATTGTTGTGCACGACGACATCATT
CCGTGGCGTTATCCAGCTAAGCGCGAACTGCAATTTGGAGAATGGCAGCGCAATGACATTCTTGCTGGTA
TCTTCGAGCCAGCCACGATCGACATTGATCTGGCTATCTTGCTGACAAAAGCAAGAGAACATAGCGTTGC
CTTGGTAGGTCCAGCGGCGGAGGAACTCTTTGATCCGGTTCCTGAACAGGATCTATTTGAGGCGCTAAAT
GAAACCTTAACGCTATGGAACTCGCCGCCCGACTGGGCTGGCGATGAGCGAAATGTAGTGCTTACGTTGT
CCCGCATTTGGTACAGCGCAGTAACCGGCAAAATCGCGCCGAAGGATGTCGCTGCCGACTGGGCAATGGA
GCGCCTGCCGGCCCAGTATCAGCCCGTCATACTTGAAGCTAGACAGGCTTATCTTGGACAAGAAGAAGAT
CGCTTGGCCTCGCGCGCAGATCAGTTGGAAGAATTTGTCCACTACGTGAAAGGCGAGATCACCAAGGTAG
TCGGCAAATAATAATCACCTAGAATGCATGACCAAAATCCCTTAACGTGAGTTTTCGTTCCACTGAGCGT
CAGACCCCGTAGAAAAGATCAAAGGATCTTCTTGAGATCCTTTTTTTCTGCGCGTAATCTGCTGCTTGCA
AACAAAAAAACCACCGCTACCAGCGGTGGTTTGTTTGCCGGATCAAGAGCTACCAACTCTTTTTCCGAAG
GTAACTGGCTTCAGCAGAGCGCAGATACCAAATACTGTTCTTCTAGTGTAGCCGTAGTTAGGCCACCACT
TCAAGAACTCTGTAGCACCGCCTACATACCTCGCTCTGCTAATCCTGTTACCAGTGGCTGCTGCCAGTGG
CGATAAGTCGTGTCTTACCGGGTTGGACTCAAGACGATAGTTACCGGATAAGGCGCAGCGGTCGGGCTGA
ACGGGGGGTTCGTGCACACAGCCCAGCTTGGAGCGAACGACCTACACCGAACTGAGATACCTACAGCGTG
AGCTATGAGAAAGCGCCACGCTTCCCGAAGGGAGAAAGGCGGACAGGTATCCGGTAAGCGGCAGGGTCGG
AACAGGAGAGCGCACGAGGGAGCTTCCAGGGGGAAACGCCTGGTATCTTTATAGTCCTGTCGGGTTTCGC
CACCTCTGACTTGAGCGTCGATTTTTGTGATGCTCGTCAGGGGGGCGGAGCCTATGGAAAAACGCCAGCA
ACGCGGCCTTTTTACGGTTCCTGGCCTTTTGCTGGCCTTTTGCTCACATGTTCTTTCCTGCGTTATCCCC
TGATTCTGTGGGTGGAAGGGCTCGGAGTTGTGGTAATCTATGTATCCTGGTGGTCTCGAGCGAGGTAGAA
TTTCTCTCCATAGAAGCCGAGACTGCGGCAATATTACGTAGACAAACAAGGGATTGTCGCCCCTTTCGGA
GTCAGAGCTTTTTCTTTCTAACCAGGCTCCAGCCTTGGAAGGTACAACGATTGTCACATCCATTTTTTGG
TTCCATTGACTCTGGCTAGTAGTACACTTCCGCTGCAAAGAACATGCTTATTTTCTGTACCGCACATTTT
GCAGCGTGGATGGTTTTTGATCCGGAATGTTGGTGGGCAATTTCTCGTCCGTATGTCCCACGGACAATAA
CAGCGTTTTGACCTCGGTCTATATTCCCTTTCAAAAAGGCTCGGTACAGACTATATTTATAACTTGGAGT
ACTTCTACGAAATAATTTTACAAAACCTATATAAAGACAACATGCTTCCATATGTCTTTGTTTCAAGGGC
GGAACGGGGAACTGGCAGGCATTGCACACTGCATAGCCACTGGCGACAAAAAGATCTTCCAGCTCCGGGG
GAAGCGGAGACCTGAGACGAGACGAGACAGCCTGAGAAT
